>Addgene plasmid #186051 | pZac2.1 gfaABC1D-cyto-GCaMP8m | addgene full sequence | sequence record 370165 | Addgene NGS Result
AGCGCCCAATACGCAAACCGCCTCTCCCCGCGCGTTGGCCGATTCATTAATGCAGCTGGCACGACAGGTT
TCCCGACTGGAAAGCGGGCAGTGAGCGCAACGCAATTAATGTGAGTTAGCTCACTCATTAGGCACCCCAG
GCTTTACACTTTATGCTTCCGGCTCGTATGTTGTGTGGAATTGTGAGCGGATAACAATTTCACACAGGAA
ACAGCTATGACCATGATTACGCCAGATTTAATTAAGGCCTTAATTAGGCTGCGCGCTCGCTCGCTCACTG
AGGCCGCCCGGGCAAAGCCCGGGCGTCGGGCGACCTTTGGTCGCCCGGCCTCAGTGAGCGAGCGAGCGCG
CAGAGAGGGAGTGGCCAACTCCATCACTAGGGGTTCCTTGTAGTTAATGATTAACCCGCCATGCTACTTA
TCTACGTAGCCATGCTCTAGGAAGATCTAACATATCCTGGTGTGGAGTAGGGGACGCTGCTCTGACAGAG
GCTCGGGGGCCTGAGCTGGCTCTGTGAGCTGGGGAGGAGGCAGACAGCCAGGCCTTGTCTGCAAGCAGAC
CTGGCAGCATTGGGCTGGCCGCCCCCCAGGGCCTCCTCTTCATGCCCAGTGAATGACTCACCTTGGCACA
GACACAATGTTCGGGGTGGGCACAGTGCCTGCTTCCCGCCGCACCCCAGCCCCCCTCAAATGCCTTCCGA
GAAGCCCATTGAGCAGGGGGCTTGCATTGCACCCCAGCCTGACAGCCTGGCATCTTGGGATAAAAGCAGC
ACAGCCCCCTAGGGGCTGCCCTTGCTGTGTGGCGCCACCGGCGGTGGAGAACAAGGCTCTATTCAGCCTG
TGCCCAGGAAAGGGGATCAGGGGATGCCCAGGCATGGACAGTGGGTGGCAGGGGGGGAGAGGAGGGCTGT
CTGCTTCCCAGAAGTCCAAGGACACAAATGGGTGAGGGGAGAGCTCTCCCCATAGCTGGGCTGCGGCCCA
ACCCCACCCCCTCAGGCTATGCCAGGGGGTGTTGCCAGGGGCACCCGGGCATCGCCAGTCTAGCCCACTC
CTTCATAAAGCCCTCGCATCCCAGGAGCGAGCAGAGCCAGAGCAGGTTGGAGAGGAGACGCATCACCTCC
GCTGCTCGCAAGCTTTATTGCGGTAGTTTATCACAGTTAAATTGCTAACGCAGTCAGTGCTTCTGACACA
ACAGTCTCGAACTTAAGCTGCAGAAGTTGGTCGTGAGGCACTGGGCAGGTAAGTATCAAGGTTACAAGAC
AGGTTTAAGGAGACCAATAGAAACTGGGCTTGTCGAGACAGAGAAGACTCTTGCGTTTCTGATAGGCACC
TATTGGTCTTACTGACATCCACTTTGCCTTTCTCTCCACAGGTGTCCACTCCCAGTTCAATTACAGCTCT
TAAGGCTAGAGTACTTAATACGACTCACTATAGGCTAGCCTCGAGAATTCACCATGGGCCATCATCACCA
TCATCACACGCGTCGCAAGAAGACCTTCAAGGAGGTGGCCACCGCCGTGAAGATCATCGGCCGCCTGATG
GGCCTGAAGATCAACGTCTATATCAAGGCCGACAAGCAGAAGAACGGCATCAAGGCGAACTTCCACATCC
GCCACAACATCGAGGACGGCGGCGTGCAGCTCGCCTACCACTACCAGCAGAACACCCCCATCGGCGACGG
CCCCGTGCTGCTGCCCGACAACCACTACCTGAGCGTGGAGTCCAAACTTTCGAAAGACCCCAACGAGAAG
CGCGATCACATGGTCCTGCTGGAGTTCGTGACCGCCGCCGGGATCACTCTCGGCATGGACGAGCTGTACA
AGGGCGGTACCGGAGGGAGCATGGTGAGCAAGGGCGAGGAGCTGTTCACCGGGGTGGTGCCCATCCTGGT
CGAGCTGGACGGCGACGTAAACGGCCACAAGTTCAGCGTGTCCGGCGAGGGTGAGGGCGATGCCACCTAC
GGCAAGCTGACCCTGAAGTTCATCTGCACCACCGGCAAGCTGCCCGTGCCCTGGCCCACCCTCGTGACCA
CCCTGACCTACGGCGTGCAGTGCTTCAGCCGCTACCCCGACCACATGAAGCAGCACGACTTCTTCAAGTC
CGCCATGCCCGAAGGCTACATCCAGGAGCGCACCATCTTCTTCAAGGACGACGGCAACTACAAGACCCGC
GCCGAGGTGAAGTTCGAGGGCGACACCCTGGTGAACCGCATCGAGCTGAAGGGCATCGACTTCAAGGAGG
ACGGCAACATCCTGGGGCACAAGCTGGAGTACAACCTGCCGGACCAACTGACTGAAGAGCAGATCGCAGA
ATACAAAGAGGCTTTCTCCCTATTTGACAAGGACGGGGATGGGACAATAACAACCAAGGAGCTGGGGACG
GTGATGCGGTCTCTGGGGCAGAACCCCACAGAAGCAGAGCTGCAGGACATGATCAATGAAGTAGATGCCG
ACGGTGACGGCACAATCGACTTCCCTGAGTTCCTGACAATGATGGCAAGAAAAATGAAATACAGGGACAC
GGAAGAAGAAATTAGAGAAGCGTTCGGTGTGTTTGATAAGGATGGCAATGGCTACATCAGTGCAGCAGAG
CTTCGCCACGTGATGACAAACCTTGGAGAGAAGTTAACAGATGAAGAGGTTGATGAAATGATCAGGGAAG
CAGACATCGATGGGGATGGTCAGGTAAACTACGAAGAGTTTGTACAAATGATGACAGCGAAGTAAGCGGC
CGCTTCGAGCAGACATGATAAGATACATTGATGAGTTTGGACAAACCACAACTAGAATGCAGTGAAAAAA
ATGCTTTATTTGTGAAATTTGTGATGCTATTGCTTTATTTGTAACCATTATAAGCTGCAATAAACAAGTT
AACAACAACAATTGCATTCATTTTATGTTTCAGGTTCAGGGGGAGATGTGGGAGGTTTTTTAAAGCAAGT
AAAACCTCTACAAATGTGGTAAAATCGATAAGGATCTTCCTAGAGCATGGCTACGTAGATAAGTAGCATG
GCGGGTTAATCATTAACTACAAGGAACCCCTAGTGATGGAGTTGGCCACTCCCTCTCTGCGCGCTCGCTC
GCTCACTGAGGCCGGGCGACCAAAGGTCGCCCGACGCCCGGGCTTTGCCCGGGCGGCCTCAGTGAGCGAG
CGAGCGCGCAGCCTTAATTAACCTAATTCACTGGCCGTCGTTTTACAACGTCGTGACTGGGAAAACCCTG
GCGTTACCCAACTTAATCGCCTTGCAGCACATCCCCCTTTCGCCAGCTGGCGTAATAGCGAAGAGGCCCG
CACCGATCGCCCTTCCCAACAGTTGCGCAGCCTGAATGGCGAATGGG
[124 nt withheld, positions 3338-3461]
C
[91 nt withheld, positions 3463-3553]
A
[49 nt withheld, positions 3555-3603]
CCTTTGACGTTGGAGTCCACGTTCTTT
[37 nt withheld, positions 3631-3667]
ACCCTATCTCGGTCTATTCTTTTGATTTATAAGGGATTTTGCCGATTTCGGCCTATTGGTTAAAAAATGA
GCTGATTTAACAAAAATTTAACGCGAATTTTAACAAAATATTAACGCTTACAATTTAGGTGGCACTTTTC
GGGGAAATGTGCGCGGAACCCCTATTTGTTTATTTTTCTAAATACATTCAAATATGTATCCGCTCATGAG
ACAATAACCCTGATAAATGCTTCAATAATATTGAAAAAGGAAGAGTATGAGTATTCAACATTTCCGTGTC
GCCCTTATTCCCTTTTTTGCGGCATTTTGCCTTCCTGTTTTTGCTCACCCAGAAACGCTGGTGAAAGTAA
AAGATGCTGAAGATCAGTTGGGTGCACGAGTGGGTTACATCGAACTGGATCTCAACAGCGGTAAGATCCT
TGAGAGTTTTCGCCCCGAAGAACGTTTTCCAATGATGAGCACTTTTAAAGTTCTGCTATGTGGCGCGGTA
TTATCCCGTATTGACGCCGGGCAAGAGCAACTCGGTCGCCGCATACACTATTCTCAGAATGACTTGGTTG
AGTACTCACCAGTCACAGAAAAGCATCTTACGGATGGCATGACAGTAAGAGAATTATGCAGTGCTGCCAT
AACCATGAGTGATAACACTGCGGCCAACTTACTTCTGACAACGATCGGAGGACCGAAGGAGCTAACCGCT
TTTTTGCACAACATGGGGGATCATGTAACTCGCCTTGATCGTTGGGAACCGGAGCTGAATGAAGCCATAC
CAAACGACGAGCGTGACACCACGATGCCTGTAGCAATGGCAACAACGTTGCGCAAACTATTAACTGGCGA
ACTACTTACTCTAGCTTCCCGGCAACAATTAATAGACTGGATGGAGGCGGATAAAGTTGCAGGACCACTT
CTGCGCTCGGCCCTTCCGGCTGGCTGGTTTATTGCTGATAAATCTGGAGCCGGTGAGCGTGGGTCTCGCG
GTATCATTGCAGCACTGGGGCCAGATGGTAAGCCCTCCCGTATCGTAGTTATCTACACGACGGGGAGTCA
GGCAACTATGGATGAACGAAATAGACAGATCGCTGAGATAGGTGCCTCACTGATTAAGCATTGGTAACTG
TCAGACCAAGTTTACTCATATATACTTTAGATTGATTTAAAACTTCATTTTTAATTTAAAAGGATCTAGG
TGAAGATCCTTTTTGATAATCTCATGACCAAAATCCCTTAACGTGAGTTTTCGTTCCACTGAGCGTCAGA
CCCCGTAGAAAAGATCAAAGGATCTTCTTGAGATCCTTTTTTTCTGCGCGTAATCTGCTGCTTGCAAACA
AAAAAACCACCGCTACCAGCGGTGGTTTGTTTGCCGGATCAAGAGCTACCAACTCTTTTTCCGAAGGTAA
CTGGCTTCAGCAGAGCGCAGATACCAAATACTGTTCTTCTAGTGTAGCCGTAGTTAGGCCACCACTTCAA
GAACTCTGTAGCACCGCCTACATACCTCGCTCTGCTAATCCTGTTACCAGTGGCTGCTGCCAGTGGCGAT
AAGTCGTGTCTTACCGGGTTGGACTCAAGACGATAGTTACCGGATAAGGCGCAGCGGTCGGGCTGAACGG
GGGGTTCGTGCACACAGCCCAGCTTGGAGCGAACGACCTACACCGAACTGAGATACCTACAGCGTGAGCT
ATGAGAAAGCGCCACGCTTCCCGAAGGGAGAAAGGCGGACAGGTATCCGGTAAGCGGCAGGGTCGGAACA
GGAGAGCGCACGAGGGAGCTTCCAGGGGGAAACGCCTGGTATCTTTATAGTCCTGTCGGGTTTCGCCACC
TCTGACTTGAGCGTCGATTTTTGTGATGCTCGTCAGGGGGGCGGAGCCTATGGAAAAACGCCAGCAACGC
GGCCTTTTTACGGTTCCTGGCCTTTTGCTGGCCTTTTGCTCACATGTTCTTTCCTGCGTTATCCCCTGAT
TCTGTGGATAACCGTATTACCGCCTTTGAGTGAGCTGATACCGCTCGCCGCAGCCGAACGACCGAGCGCA
GCGAGTCAGTGAGCGAGGAAGCGGAAG
Features (pLannotate 1.2.2; 16 found; start..end, strand, type, name):
      2..94      +  CDS            lacI (fragment): lac repressor; lacI; The lac repressor binds to the lac operator to inhibit transcription in E. coli. This inhibition can be relieved by adding lactose or isopropyl-β-D-thiogalactopyranoside (IPTG).
    107..128     +  protein_bind   CAP binding site: CAP binding activates transcription in the presence of cAMP. E. coli catabolite activator protein
    143..173     +  promoter       lac promoter: promoter for the E. coli lac operon
    181..197     +  protein_bind   lac operator: The lac repressor binds to the lac operator to inhibit transcription in E. coli. This inhibition can be relieved by adding lactose or isopropyl-β-D-thiogalactopyranoside (IPTG). lac repressor encoded by lacI
    258..388     -  repeat_region  AAV2 ITR (fragment): inverted terminal repeat of adeno-associated virus serotype 2 inverted
   1239..1371    +  intron         chimeric intron: chimera between introns from human β-globin and immunoglobulin heavy chain genes
   1416..1434    +  promoter       T7 promoter: promoter for bacteriophage T7 RNA polymerase
   1553..2723    +  CDS            GCaMP6s (fragment): improved fluorescent protein-based calcium sensor (Chen et al., 2013)
   2749..2870    -  polyA_signal   SV40 poly(A) signal: SV40 polyadenylation signal
   2893..2961    -  CDS            large T antigen (fragment): large T antigen from SV40 (simian virus 40)
   3032..3162    +  repeat_region  AAV2 ITR (fragment): inverted terminal repeat of adeno-associated virus serotype 2 inverted
   3176..3333    +  CDS            lacZα (fragment): LacZα fragment of β-galactosidase; lacZ fragment
   3338..3766    +  rep_origin     f1 ori (sequence partly withheld): f1 bacteriophage origin of replication; arrow indicates direction of (+) strand synthesis
   3819..3923    +  promoter       AmpR promoter: bla
   3924..4784    +  CDS            AmpR: β-lactamase; bla; confers resistance to ampicillin, carbenicillin, and related antibiotics
   4955..5543    +  rep_origin     ori: high-copy-number ColE1/pMB1/pBR322/pUC origin of replication
