[The description below was written by a language model from this plasmid's Addgene catalogue record and pLannotate feature annotations shown in this document.]
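Description:
pZac2.1 gfaABC1D-cyto-GCaMP8m is an AAV transfer plasmid of about 5.7 kb, built on the pZac2.1 backbone, for expressing the genetically encoded calcium indicator jGCaMP8m in mammalian cells. It is propagated in E. coli from a high-copy ColE1/pUC-type origin and selected with ampicillin through the AmpR (β-lactamase) gene. The backbone also carries an f1 phage origin and leftover lac elements (lacI and lacZα fragments, CAP site, lac promoter and operator), which are cloning-vector remnants with no role in the payload. The record specifies a recombination-deficient host strain, consistent with the usual concern about instability of the ITRs.

The expression cassette lies between two AAV2 inverted terminal repeats, which direct replication and packaging of the intervening DNA into AAV particles when rep, cap and helper functions are supplied in trans. According to the catalogue entry, transcription is driven by GfaABC1D, a compact GFAP-derived promoter commonly used to restrict expression to astrocytes. The automated annotation does not label this promoter, though an unannotated stretch between the upstream ITR and the intron is where it would be expected. A chimeric β-globin/immunoglobulin intron follows, which typically enhances transcript processing and expression, and then a short T7 promoter. The synthetic jGCaMP8m coding sequence (1,272 bp, with an N-terminal 6xHis tag) comes next; the annotation software identified it as a GCaMP6s fragment because of homology among the GCaMP sensors. An SV40 polyadenylation signal ends the cassette. "Cyto" in the name indicates an untargeted, cytosolic sensor. The stated purpose is AAV-mediated GCaMP8m expression from the GfaABC1D promoter, which suits fluorescence imaging of calcium signals in astrocytes.
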