Addgene plasmid #186051: pZac2.1 gfaABC1D-cyto-GCaMP8m
Purpose: AAV-mediated expression of GCaMP8m under the control of GfaABC1D promoter
Depositing lab: Loren Looger. Depositing organization: HHMI, Janelia Research Campus.
Backbone
  Vector backbone: pZac2.1
  Vector type: Mammalian Expression, AAV
Growth in bacteria
  Bacterial resistance: Ampicillin, 100 μg/mL
  Growth temperature: 30°C
  Growth strain: NEB Stable
  Copy number: High Copy
Gene/Insert
  Gene/Insert name: jGCaMP8m
  Species: Synthetic
  Insert size (bp): 1272
  Promoter: GfaABC1D
  Tag / fusion protein: 6xHis (N terminal on insert)
  Cloning method: Gibson Cloning
Terms and licenses: Academic/Nonprofit Terms; Industry Terms: Not Available to Industry
How to cite: pZac2.1 gfaABC1D-cyto-GCaMP8m was a gift from Loren Looger (Addgene plasmid # 186051 ; http://n2t.net/addgene:186051 ; RRID:Addgene_186051)
